Addgene plasmid #77952: RPS6KL1 gRNA (BRDN0001145154)
Purpose: 3rd generation lentiviral gRNA plasmid targeting human RPS6KL1
Depositing lab: John Doench & David Root. Depositing organization: Broad Institute. Publication: Optimized sgRNA design to maximize activity and minimize off-target effects of CRISPR-Cas9. Doench JG, Fusi N, Sullender M, Hegde M, Vaimberg EW, Donovan KF, Smith I, Tothova Z, Wilen C, Orchard R, Virgin HW, Listgarten J, Root DE. Nat Biotechnol. 2016 Jan 18. doi: 10.1038/nbt.3437. PubMed 26780180.
Backbone
  Vector backbone: lentiGuide-Puro
  Backbone manufacturer: Zhang Lab (Addgene plasmid # 52963)
  Vector type: Mammalian Expression, Lentiviral, CRISPR
  Selectable markers: Puromycin
Growth in bacteria
  Bacterial resistance: Ampicillin, 100 μg/mL
  Growth temperature: 37°C
  Growth strain: DH5alpha
  Copy number: High Copy
Gene/Insert
  Gene/Insert name: RPS6KL1 (alt names: RPS6KL1; NM_031464.4)
  gRNA/shRNA sequence: GGAGCAGATTCGCAACAGGG
  Species: H. sapiens (human)
  Entrez Gene: RPS6KL1 (a.k.a. RSKL2)
  Promoter: hU6
  Cloning method: Unknown
  Sequencing primers: 5′ U6-F; 3′ pS2-R
Terms and licenses: Academic/Nonprofit Terms; Industry Terms: Not Available to Industry
Depositor comments: The gRNA was designed to target the following Genbank reference sequence(s): NM_031464.4. Note that this plasmid does NOT contain Cas9. It should be used in conjunction with lentiCas9-Blast (Addgene #52962) or otherwise with cell lines already expressing Cas9. Browse the full kinome gRNA library at http://www.addgene.org/pooled-library/broadgpp-human-kinome/ or visit http://www.broadinstitute.org/rnai/public/ for detailed protocols and information.
How to cite: RPS6KL1 gRNA (BRDN0001145154) was a gift from John Doench & David Root (Addgene plasmid # 77952 ; http://n2t.net/addgene:77952 ; RRID:Addgene_77952)
