[The description below was written by a language model from this plasmid's Addgene catalogue record and pLannotate feature annotations shown in this document.]
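Description:
RPS6KL1 gRNA (BRDN0001145154) is a third-generation lentiviral CRISPR guide plasmid built on the lentiGuide-Puro backbone and designed to target the human RPS6KL1 gene (also known as RSKL2), with the guide designed against the reference transcript named in the record. It is one of the individual clones corresponding to a human kinome gRNA library. In bacteria it is maintained as a high-copy plasmid through a ColE1/pUC-type origin and selected with ampicillin via the β-lactamase gene. The backbone also carries an f1 origin, an SV40 origin and poly(A) signal, and remnants of lac and phage-promoter cloning elements.

The lentiviral transfer cassette begins with an RSV promoter fused to a truncated HIV-1 5' LTR, which drives Tat-independent genomic RNA production. This is followed by the Ψ packaging signal with a partial gag sequence, and the RRE for Rev-dependent nuclear export. A self-inactivating ΔU3 3' LTR closes the cassette. Within it, a human U6 RNA polymerase III promoter transcribes the 20-nucleotide RPS6KL1 spacer joined to the Streptococcus pyogenes Cas9 guide RNA scaffold. Downstream lie a cPPT/CTS element that aids nuclear import, and an EF-1α core promoter with intron A driving puromycin N-acetyltransferase for selection of transduced mammalian cells. A WPRE enhances transcript expression.

The plasmid does not encode Cas9, so it is meant to be paired with a separate Cas9 vector such as lentiCas9-Blast, or used in cells already expressing Cas9. Its use is to generate RPS6KL1 knockouts or loss-of-function perturbations.
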