Features (pLannotate 1.2.2; 29 found; start..end, strand, type, name):
     14..80      +  CDS            small t antigen (fragment): SV40 (simian virus 40) small t antigen
    106..317     +  promoter       EF-1α core promoter: core promoter for human elongation factor EF-1α
    318..1256    +  intron         EF-1α intron A: intron upstream of the start codon of human EF-1α
   1278..1877    +  CDS            PuroR (fragment): puromycin N-acetyltransferase; pac from Streptomyces; confers resistance to puromycin
   1893..2481    +  misc_feature   WPRE: woodchuck hepatitis virus posttranscriptional regulatory element
   2532..2551    +  misc_feature   cPPT/CTS (fragment): central polypurine tract and central termination sequence of HIV-1
   2553..2786    +  LTR            3' LTR (ΔU3): self-inactivating 3' long terminal repeat (LTR) from HIV-1
   2864..2985    +  polyA_signal   SV40 poly(A) signal: SV40 polyadenylation signal
   3025..3160    +  rep_origin     SV40 ori: SV40 origin of replication
   3181..3199    -  promoter       T7 promoter: promoter for bacteriophage T7 RNA polymerase
   3207..3362    +  CDS            lacZα (fragment): LacZα fragment of β-galactosidase; lacZ fragment
   3367..3795    +  rep_origin     f1 ori (sequence partly withheld): f1 bacteriophage origin of replication; arrow indicates direction of (+) strand synthesis
   3848..3952    +  promoter       AmpR promoter: bla
   3953..4813    +  CDS            AmpR: β-lactamase; bla; confers resistance to ampicillin, carbenicillin, and related antibiotics
   4984..5572    +  rep_origin     ori: high-copy-number ColE1/pMB1/pBR322/pUC origin of replication
   5755..5847    +  CDS            lacI (fragment): lac repressor; lacI; The lac repressor binds to the lac operator to inhibit transcription in E. coli. This inhibition can be relieved by adding lactose or isopropyl-β-D-thiogalactopyranoside (IPTG).
   5860..5881    +  protein_bind   CAP binding site: CAP binding activates transcription in the presence of cAMP. E. coli catabolite activator protein
   5896..5926    +  promoter       lac promoter: promoter for the E. coli lac operon
   5934..5950    +  protein_bind   lac operator: The lac repressor binds to the lac operator to inhibit transcription in E. coli. This inhibition can be relieved by adding lactose or isopropyl-β-D-thiogalactopyranoside (IPTG). lac repressor encoded by lacI
   5995..6013    +  promoter       T3 promoter: promoter for bacteriophage T3 RNA polymerase
   6041..6267    +  promoter       RSV promoter: Rous sarcoma virus enhancer/promoter
   6268..6448    +  LTR            5' LTR (truncated): truncated 5' long terminal repeat (LTR) from HIV-1
   6495..6620    +  misc_feature   HIV-1 Ψ: packaging signal of human immunodeficiency virus type 1
   6604..6967    +  CDS            HIV-1 gag (fragment): gag protein from human immunodeficiency virus 1; gag
   7113..7346    +  misc_feature   RRE: The Rev response element (RRE) of HIV-1 allows for Rev-dependent mRNA export from the nucleus to the cytoplasm.
   7723..7749    +  CDS            Rev (fragment): human immunodeficiency virus 1 (HIV-1) Rev protein; rev; enhances nuclear export of unspliced and incompletely spliced viral mRNAs
   7753..7993    +  promoter       U6 promoter: RNA polymerase III promoter for human U6 snRNA
   8023..8098    +  misc_RNA       gRNA scaffold: guide RNA scaffold for the Streptococcus pyogenes CRISPR/Cas9 system
   8154..8271    +  misc_feature   cPPT/CTS: central polypurine tract and central termination sequence of HIV-1
>Addgene plasmid #77952 | RPS6KL1 gRNA (BRDN0001145154) | addgene full sequence | sequence record 188718 | Addgene Assembled Sequence
CCCGGGTGCAAAGATGGATAAAGTTTTAAACAGAGAGGAATCTTTGCAGCTAATGGACCTTCTAGGTCTT
GAAAGGAGTGGGAATTGGCTCCGGTGCCCGTCAGTGGGCAGAGCGCACATCGCCCACAGTCCCCGAGAAG
TTGGGGGGAGGGGTCGGCAATTGATCCGGTGCCTAGAGAAGGTGGCGCGGGGTAAACTGGGAAAGTGATG
TCGTGTACTGGCTCCGCCTTTTTCCCGAGGGTGGGGGAGAACCGTATATAAGTGCAGTAGTCGCCGTGAA
CGTTCTTTTTCGCAACGGGTTTGCCGCCAGAACACAGGTAAGTGCCGTGTGTGGTTCCCGCGGGCCTGGC
CTCTTTACGGGTTATGGCCCTTGCGTGCCTTGAATTACTTCCACCTGGCTGCAGTACGTGATTCTTGATC
CCGAGCTTCGGGTTGGAAGTGGGTGGGAGAGTTCGAGGCCTTGCGCTTAAGGAGCCCCTTCGCCTCGTGC
TTGAGTTGAGGCCTGGCCTGGGCGCTGGGGCCGCCGCGTGCGAATCTGGTGGCACCTTCGCGCCTGTCTC
GCTGCTTTCGATAAGTCTCTAGCCATTTAAAATTTTTGATGACCTGCTGCGACGCTTTTTTTCTGGCAAG
ATAGTCTTGTAAATGCGGGCCAAGATCTGCACACTGGTATTTCGGTTTTTGGGGCCGCGGGCGGCGACGG
GGCCCGTGCGTCCCAGCGCACATGTTCGGCGAGGCGGGGCCTGCGAGCGCGGCCACCGAGAATCGGACGG
GGGTAGTCTCAAGCTGGCCGGCCTGCTCTGGTGCCTGGCCTCGCGCCGCCGTGTATCGCCCCGCCCTGGG
CGGCAAGGCTGGCCCGGTCGGCACCAGTTGCGTGAGCGGAAAGATGGCCGCTTCCCGGCCCTGCTGCAGG
GAGCTCAAAATGGAGGACGCGGCGCTCGGGAGAGCGGGCGGGTGAGTCACCCACACAAAGGAAAAGGGCC
TTTCCGTCCTCAGCCGTCGCTTCATGTGACTCCACGGAGTACCGGGCGCCGTCCAGGCACCTCGATTAGT
TCTCGAGCTTTTGGAGTACGTCGTCTTTAGGTTGGGGGGAGGGGTTTTATGCGATGGAGTTTCCCCACAC
TGAGTGGGTGGAGACTGAAGTTAGGCCAGCTTGGCACTTGATGTAATTCTCCTTGGAATTTGCCCTTTTT
GAGTTTGGATCTTGGTTCATTCTCAAGCCTCAGACAGTGGTTCAAAGTTTTTTTCTTCCATTTCAGGTGT
CGTGACGTACGGCCACCATGACCGAGTACAAGCCCACGGTGCGCCTCGCCACCCGCGACGACGTCCCCAG
GGCCGTACGCACCCTCGCCGCCGCGTTCGCCGACTACCCCGCCACGCGCCACACCGTCGATCCGGACCGC
CACATCGAGCGGGTCACCGAGCTGCAAGAACTCTTCCTCACGCGCGTCGGGCTCGACATCGGCAAGGTGT
GGGTCGCGGACGACGGCGCCGCCGTGGCGGTCTGGACCACGCCGGAGAGCGTCGAAGCGGGGGCGGTGTT
CGCCGAGATCGGCCCGCGCATGGCCGAGTTGAGCGGTTCCCGGCTGGCCGCGCAGCAACAGATGGAAGGC
CTCCTGGCGCCGCACCGGCCCAAGGAGCCCGCGTGGTTCCTGGCCACCGTCGGAGTCTCGCCCGACCACC
AGGGCAAGGGTCTGGGCAGCGCCGTCGTGCTCCCCGGAGTGGAGGCGGCCGAGCGCGCCGGGGTGCCCGC
CTTCCTGGAGACCTCCGCGCCCCGCAACCTCCCCTTCTACGAGCGGCTCGGCTTCACCGTCACCGCCGAC
GTCGAGGTGCCCGAAGGACCGCGCACCTGGTGCATGACCCGCAAGCCCGGTGCCTGAACGCGTTAAGTCG
ACAATCAACCTCTGGATTACAAAATTTGTGAAAGATTGACTGGTATTCTTAACTATGTTGCTCCTTTTAC
GCTATGTGGATACGCTGCTTTAATGCCTTTGTATCATGCTATTGCTTCCCGTATGGCTTTCATTTTCTCC
TCCTTGTATAAATCCTGGTTGCTGTCTCTTTATGAGGAGTTGTGGCCCGTTGTCAGGCAACGTGGCGTGG
TGTGCACTGTGTTTGCTGACGCAACCCCCACTGGTTGGGGCATTGCCACCACCTGTCAGCTCCTTTCCGG
GACTTTCGCTTTCCCCCTCCCTATTGCCACGGCGGAACTCATCGCCGCCTGCCTTGCCCGCTGCTGGACA
GGGGCTCGGCTGTTGGGCACTGACAATTCCGTGGTGTTGTCGGGGAAATCATCGTCCTTTCCTTGGCTGC
TCGCCTGTGTTGCCACCTGGATTCTGCGCGGGACGTCCTTCTGCTACGTCCCTTCGGCCCTCAATCCAGC
GGACCTTCCTTCCCGCGGCCTGCTGCCGGCTCTGCGGCCTCTTCCGCGTCTTCGCCTTCGCCCTCAGACG
AGTCGGATCTCCCTTTGGGCCGCCTCCCCGCGTCGACTTTAAGACCAATGACTTACAAGGCAGCTGTAGA
TCTTAGCCACTTTTTAAAAGAAAAGGGGGGACTGGAAGGGCTAATTCACTCCCAACGAAGACAAGATCTG
CTTTTTGCTTGTACTGGGTCTCTCTGGTTAGACCAGATCTGAGCCTGGGAGCTCTCTGGCTAACTAGGGA
ACCCACTGCTTAAGCCTCAATAAAGCTTGCCTTGAGTGCTTCAAGTAGTGTGTGCCCGTCTGTTGTGTGA
CTCTGGTAACTAGAGATCCCTCAGACCCTTTTAGTCAGTGTGGAAAATCTCTAGCAGTACGTATAGTAGT
TCATGTCATCTTATTATTCAGTATTTATAACTTGCAAAGAAATGAATATCAGAGAGTGAGAGGAACTTGT
TTATTGCAGCTTATAATGGTTACAAATAAAGCAATAGCATCACAAATTTCACAAATAAAGCATTTTTTTC
ACTGCATTCTAGTTGTGGTTTGTCCAAACTCATCAATGTATCTTATCATGTCTGGCTCTAGCTATCCCGC
CCCTAACTCCGCCCATCCCGCCCCTAACTCCGCCCAGTTCCGCCCATTCTCCGCCCCATGGCTGACTAAT
TTTTTTTATTTATGCAGAGGCCGAGGCCGCCTCGGCCTCTGAGCTATTCCAGAAGTAGTGAGGAGGCTTT
TTTGGAGGCCTAGGGACGTACCCAATTCGCCCTATAGTGAGTCGTATTACGCGCGCTCACTGGCCGTCGT
TTTACAACGTCGTGACTGGGAAAACCCTGGCGTTACCCAACTTAATCGCCTTGCAGCACATCCCCCTTTC
GCCAGCTGGCGTAATAGCGAAGAGGCCCGCACCGATCGCCCTTCCCAACAGTTGCGCAGCCTGAATGGCG
AATGGG
[124 nt withheld, positions 3367-3490]
C
[91 nt withheld, positions 3492-3582]
A
[49 nt withheld, positions 3584-3632]
CCTTTGACGTTGGAGTCCACGTTCTTT
[37 nt withheld, positions 3660-3696]
ACCCTATCTCGGTCTATTCTTTTGATTTATAAGGGATTTTGCCGATTTCGGCCTATTGGTTAAAAAATGA
GCTGATTTAACAAAAATTTAACGCGAATTTTAACAAAATATTAACGCTTACAATTTAGGTGGCACTTTTC
GGGGAAATGTGCGCGGAACCCCTATTTGTTTATTTTTCTAAATACATTCAAATATGTATCCGCTCATGAG
ACAATAACCCTGATAAATGCTTCAATAATATTGAAAAAGGAAGAGTATGAGTATTCAACATTTCCGTGTC
GCCCTTATTCCCTTTTTTGCGGCATTTTGCCTTCCTGTTTTTGCTCACCCAGAAACGCTGGTGAAAGTAA
AAGATGCTGAAGATCAGTTGGGTGCACGAGTGGGTTACATCGAACTGGATCTCAACAGCGGTAAGATCCT
TGAGAGTTTTCGCCCCGAAGAACGTTTTCCAATGATGAGCACTTTTAAAGTTCTGCTATGTGGCGCGGTA
TTATCCCGTATTGACGCCGGGCAAGAGCAACTCGGTCGCCGCATACACTATTCTCAGAATGACTTGGTTG
AGTACTCACCAGTCACAGAAAAGCATCTTACGGATGGCATGACAGTAAGAGAATTATGCAGTGCTGCCAT
AACCATGAGTGATAACACTGCGGCCAACTTACTTCTGACAACGATCGGAGGACCGAAGGAGCTAACCGCT
TTTTTGCACAACATGGGGGATCATGTAACTCGCCTTGATCGTTGGGAACCGGAGCTGAATGAAGCCATAC
CAAACGACGAGCGTGACACCACGATGCCTGTAGCAATGGCAACAACGTTGCGCAAACTATTAACTGGCGA
ACTACTTACTCTAGCTTCCCGGCAACAATTAATAGACTGGATGGAGGCGGATAAAGTTGCAGGACCACTT
CTGCGCTCGGCCCTTCCGGCTGGCTGGTTTATTGCTGATAAATCTGGAGCCGGTGAGCGTGGGTCTCGCG
GTATCATTGCAGCACTGGGGCCAGATGGTAAGCCCTCCCGTATCGTAGTTATCTACACGACGGGGAGTCA
GGCAACTATGGATGAACGAAATAGACAGATCGCTGAGATAGGTGCCTCACTGATTAAGCATTGGTAACTG
TCAGACCAAGTTTACTCATATATACTTTAGATTGATTTAAAACTTCATTTTTAATTTAAAAGGATCTAGG
TGAAGATCCTTTTTGATAATCTCATGACCAAAATCCCTTAACGTGAGTTTTCGTTCCACTGAGCGTCAGA
CCCCGTAGAAAAGATCAAAGGATCTTCTTGAGATCCTTTTTTTCTGCGCGTAATCTGCTGCTTGCAAACA
AAAAAACCACCGCTACCAGCGGTGGTTTGTTTGCCGGATCAAGAGCTACCAACTCTTTTTCCGAAGGTAA
CTGGCTTCAGCAGAGCGCAGATACCAAATACTGTTCTTCTAGTGTAGCCGTAGTTAGGCCACCACTTCAA
GAACTCTGTAGCACCGCCTACATACCTCGCTCTGCTAATCCTGTTACCAGTGGCTGCTGCCAGTGGCGAT
AAGTCGTGTCTTACCGGGTTGGACTCAAGACGATAGTTACCGGATAAGGCGCAGCGGTCGGGCTGAACGG
GGGGTTCGTGCACACAGCCCAGCTTGGAGCGAACGACCTACACCGAACTGAGATACCTACAGCGTGAGCT
ATGAGAAAGCGCCACGCTTCCCGAAGGGAGAAAGGCGGACAGGTATCCGGTAAGCGGCAGGGTCGGAACA
GGAGAGCGCACGAGGGAGCTTCCAGGGGGAAACGCCTGGTATCTTTATAGTCCTGTCGGGTTTCGCCACC
TCTGACTTGAGCGTCGATTTTTGTGATGCTCGTCAGGGGGGCGGAGCCTATGGAAAAACGCCAGCAACGC
GGCCTTTTTACGGTTCCTGGCCTTTTGCTGGCCTTTTGCTCACATGTTCTTTCCTGCGTTATCCCCTGAT
TCTGTGGATAACCGTATTACCGCCTTTGAGTGAGCTGATACCGCTCGCCGCAGCCGAACGACCGAGCGCA
GCGAGTCAGTGAGCGAGGAAGCGGAAGAGCGCCCAATACGCAAACCGCCTCTCCCCGCGCGTTGGCCGAT
TCATTAATGCAGCTGGCACGACAGGTTTCCCGACTGGAAAGCGGGCAGTGAGCGCAACGCAATTAATGTG
AGTTAGCTCACTCATTAGGCACCCCAGGCTTTACACTTTATGCTTCCGGCTCGTATGTTGTGTGGAATTG
TGAGCGGATAACAATTTCACACAGGAAACAGCTATGACCATGATTACGCCAAGCGCGCAATTAACCCTCA
CTAAAGGGAACAAAAGCTGGAGCTGCAAGCTTAATGTAGTCTTATGCAATACTCTTGTAGTCTTGCAACA
TGGTAACGATGAGTTAGCAACATGCCTTACAAGGAGAGAAAAAGCACCGTGCATGCCGATTGGTGGAAGT
AAGGTGGTACGATCGTGCCTTATTAGGAAGGCAACAGACGGGTCTGACATGGATTGGACGAACCACTGAA
TTGCCGCATTGCAGAGATATTGTATTTAAGTGCCTAGCTCGATACATAAACGGGTCTCTCTGGTTAGACC
AGATCTGAGCCTGGGAGCTCTCTGGCTAACTAGGGAACCCACTGCTTAAGCCTCAATAAAGCTTGCCTTG
AGTGCTTCAAGTAGTGTGTGCCCGTCTGTTGTGTGACTCTGGTAACTAGAGATCCCTCAGACCCTTTTAG
TCAGTGTGGAAAATCTCTAGCAGTGGCGCCCGAACAGGGACTTGAAAGCGAAAGGGAAACCAGAGGAGCT
CTCTCGACGCAGGACTCGGCTTGCTGAAGCGCGCACGGCAAGAGGCGAGGGGCGGCGACTGGTGAGTACG
CCAAAAATTTTGACTAGCGGAGGCTAGAAGGAGAGAGATGGGTGCGAGAGCGTCAGTATTAAGCGGGGGA
GAATTAGATCGCGATGGGAAAAAATTCGGTTAAGGCCAGGGGGAAAGAAAAAATATAAATTAAAACATAT
AGTATGGGCAAGCAGGGAGCTAGAACGATTCGCAGTTAATCCTGGCCTGTTAGAAACATCAGAAGGCTGT
AGACAAATACTGGGACAGCTACAACCATCCCTTCAGACAGGATCAGAAGAACTTAGATCATTATATAATA
CAGTAGCAACCCTCTATTGTGTGCATCAAAGGATAGAGATAAAAGACACCAAGGAAGCTTTAGACAAGAT
AGAGGAAGAGCAAAACAAAAGTAAGACCACCGCACAGCAAGCGGCCGCTGATCTTCAGACCTGGAGGAGG
AGATATGAGGGACAATTGGAGAAGTGAATTATATAAATATAAAGTAGTAAAAATTGAACCATTAGGAGTA
GCACCCACCAAGGCAAAGAGAAGAGTGGTGCAGAGAGAAAAAAGAGCAGTGGGAATAGGAGCTTTGTTCC
TTGGGTTCTTGGGAGCAGCAGGAAGCACTATGGGCGCAGCGTCAATGACGCTGACGGTACAGGCCAGACA
ATTATTGTCTGGTATAGTGCAGCAGCAGAACAATTTGCTGAGGGCTATTGAGGCGCAACAGCATCTGTTG
CAACTCACAGTCTGGGGCATCAAGCAGCTCCAGGCAAGAATCCTGGCTGTGGAAAGATACCTAAAGGATC
AACAGCTCCTGGGGATTTGGGGTTGCTCTGGAAAACTCATTTGCACCACTGCTGTGCCTTGGAATGCTAG
TTGGAGTAATAAATCTCTGGAACAGATTTGGAATCACACGACCTGGATGGAGTGGGACAGAGAAATTAAC
AATTACACAAGCTTAATACACTCCTTAATTGAAGAATCGCAAAACCAGCAAGAAAAGAATGAACAAGAAT
TATTGGAATTAGATAAATGGGCAAGTTTGTGGAATTGGTTTAACATAACAAATTGGCTGTGGTATATAAA
ATTATTCATAATGATAGTAGGAGGCTTGGTAGGTTTAAGAATAGTTTTTGCTGTACTTTCTATAGTGAAT
AGAGTTAGGCAGGGATATTCACCATTATCGTTTCAGACCCACCTCCCAACCCCGAGGGGACCCAGAGAGG
GCCTATTTCCCATGATTCCTTCATATTTGCATATACGATACAAGGCTGTTAGAGAGATAATTAGAATTAA
TTTGACTGTAAACACAAAGATATTAGTACAAAATACGTGACGTAGAAAGTAATAATTTCTTGGGTAGTTT
GCAGTTTTAAAATTATGTTTTAAAATGGACTATCATATGCTTACCGTAACTTGAAAGTATTTCGATTTCT
TGGCTTTATATATCTTGTGGAAAGGACGAAACACCGGGAGCAGATTCGCAACAGGGGTTTTAGAGCTAGA
AATAGCAAGTTAAAATAAGGCTAGTCCGTTATCAACTTGAAAAAGTGGCACCGAGTCGGTGCTTTTTTAA
GCTTGGCGTAACTAGATCTTGAGACAAATGGCAGTATTCATCCACAATTTTAAAAGAAAAGGGGGGATTG
GGGGGTACAGTGCAGGGGAAAGAATAGTAGACATAATAGCAACAGACATACAAACTAAAGAATTACAAAA
ACAAATTACAAAAATTCAAAATTTTCGGGTTTATTACAGGGACAGCAGAGATCCACTTTGGCGCCGGCTC
GAGGGGG
