>Addgene plasmid #77952 | RPS6KL1 gRNA (BRDN0001145154) | depositor partial sequence | sequence record 145412 | Target Sequence
GGAGCAGATTCGCAACAGGG
