>Addgene plasmid #77952 | RPS6KL1 gRNA (BRDN0001145154) | addgene partial sequence | sequence record 188717 | hU6-F
TACGTGACGTAGAAAGTAATAATTTCTTGGGTAGTTTGCAGTTTTAAAATTATGTTTTAAAATGGACTAT
CATATGCTTACCGTAACTTGAAAGTATTTCGATTTCTTGGCTTTATATATCTTGTGGAAAGGACGAAACA
CCGGGAGCAGATTCGCAACAGGGGTTTTAGAGCTAGAAATAGCAAGTTAAAATAAGGCTAGTCCGTTATC
AACTTGAAAAAGTGGCACCGAGTCGGTGCTTTTTTAAGCTTGGCGTAACTAGATCTTGAGACAAATGGCA
GTATTCATCCACAATTTTAAAAGAAAAGGGGGGATTGGGGGGTACAGTGCAGGGGAAAGAATAGTAGACA
TAATAGCAACAGACATACAAACTAAAGAATTACAAAAACAAATTACAAAAATTCAAAATTTTCGGGTTTA
TTACAGGGACAGCAGAGATCCACTTTGGCGCCGGCTCGAGGGGGCCCGGGTGCAAAGATGGATAAAGTTT
TAAACAGAGAGGAATCTTTGCAGCTAATGGACCTTCTAGGTCTTGAAAGGAGTGGGAATTGGCTCCGGTG
CCCGTCAGTG
